Addgene plasmid #184397: AAVS1-TetOn-3XFLAG-firefly-beta-globin-PTC39-AAVS1
Purpose: Donor plasmid for stable integration of firefly luciferase NMD(+) PTC39 reporter at AAVS1
Depositing lab: Robert Bradley. Publication: Nonsense-mediated mRNA decay uses complementary mechanisms to suppress mRNA and protein accumulation. Udy DB, Bradley RK. Life Sci Alliance. 2021 Dec 8;5(3). pii: 5/3/e202101217. doi: 10.26508/lsa.202101217. Print 2022 Mar. PubMed 34880103.
Backbone
  Vector backbone: pBluescript
  Backbone size w/o insert (bp): 9318
  Total vector size (bp): 12349
  Vector type: Mammalian Expression, CRISPR ; Donor plasmid for HDR
  Selectable markers: Neomycin (select with G418), Puromycin
Growth in bacteria
  Bacterial resistance: Ampicillin, 100 μg/mL
  Growth temperature: 37°C
  Growth strain: NEB Stable
  Copy number: High Copy
Gene/Insert
  Gene/Insert name: Firefly luciferase beta-globin-PTC39 (alt name: Firefly luciferase NMD(+) reporter)
  Species: H. sapiens (human), M. musculus (mouse); Photinus pyralis
  Insert size (bp): 3031
  Mutation: PTC in beta-globin at amino acid position 39
  Promoter: Tet-On 3G
  Tag / fusion protein: 3X FLAG (N terminal on insert)
  Cloning method: Restriction Enzyme; 5′ cloning site MluI (destroyed during cloning); 3′ cloning site BglII (destroyed during cloning)
  Sequencing primers: 5′ AGTGCAGGTGCCAGAACATT; 3′ CAGCTCCTGGGCAATATGAT
Resource information
  A portion of this plasmid was derived from a plasmid made by: The 3X-FLAG firefly luciferase beta-globin-PTC39 insert sequence is from a plasmid from James Inglese's lab (Addgene catalog # 112084, published in PMID: 29528287).
Terms and licenses: Academic/Nonprofit Terms; Industry Terms: Not Available to Industry
Depositor comments: The backbone is from a plasmid from Masato Kanemaki’s lab (Addgene catalog # 72835, published in PMID: 27052166). The 3X-FLAG firefly luciferase beta-globin-PTC39 insert sequence replaces the OsTIR1 sequence in that plasmid. Additional cloning details are available in Udy et al., 2021 (PMID: 34880103).
How to cite: AAVS1-TetOn-3XFLAG-firefly-beta-globin-PTC39-AAVS1 was a gift from Robert Bradley (Addgene plasmid # 184397 ; http://n2t.net/addgene:184397 ; RRID:Addgene_184397)
