[The description below was written by a language model from this plasmid's Addgene catalogue record and pLannotate feature annotations shown in this document.]
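Description:
AAVS1-TetOn-3XFLAG-firefly-beta-globin-PTC39-AAVS1 is a roughly 12.3 kb homology-directed repair donor plasmid, catalogued on a pBluescript backbone, for CRISPR-assisted stable integration of a doxycycline-inducible nonsense-mediated decay (NMD) reporter at the human AAVS1 safe-harbour locus in intron 1 of PPP1R12C. It is maintained in E. coli through a high-copy ColE1/pUC-type origin with ampicillin resistance. The backbone outside the homology arms also carries a Tn5-derived NeoR/KanR gene along with remnants of lacZα, ccdB and a transposase. Because this neomycin marker lies outside the arms, it would not be expected to co-integrate in a precise HDR event, even though the catalogue lists both G418 and puromycin as selectable markers.

Three expression units sit between the left and right AAVS1 homology arms. An hPGK promoter on the reverse strand drives the Tet-On 3G transactivator, terminated by an SV40 poly(A) signal. A synthetic poly(A) signal and a transcriptional pause site then insulate the downstream TRE3GS promoter, which responds to Tet-On 3G in the presence of doxycycline. This promoter drives N-terminally 3xFLAG-tagged firefly luciferase (luc+) fused to a beta-globin gene segment. The globin annotations are split into separate blocks, consistent with retained introns, and the gene carries a premature termination codon at position 39. That stop codon makes the transcript an NMD substrate, the NMD(+) reporter. A second hPGK promoter drives puromycin N-acetyltransferase with a bGH poly(A) signal for selecting integrants. According to the depositor, the reporter replaces the OsTIR1 sequence of the parental donor plasmid. The construct is used to generate cell lines in which luciferase activity, FLAG-tagged protein and mRNA levels report on NMD.
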