Features (pLannotate 1.2.2; 35 found; start..end, strand, type, name):
      2..94      +  CDS            lacI (fragment): lac repressor; lacI; The lac repressor binds to the lac operator to inhibit transcription in E. coli. This inhibition can be relieved by adding lactose or isopropyl-β-D-thiogalactopyranoside (IPTG).
    107..128     +  protein_bind   CAP binding site: CAP binding activates transcription in the presence of cAMP. E. coli catabolite activator protein
    143..173     +  promoter       lac promoter: promoter for the E. coli lac operon
    177..199     +  protein_bind   lac operator (fragment): The lac repressor binds to the lac operator to inhibit transcription in E. coli. This inhibition can be relieved by adding lactose or isopropyl-β-D-thiogalactopyranoside (IPTG). lac repressor encoded by lacI
    242..260     +  promoter       T3 promoter: promoter for bacteriophage T3 RNA polymerase
    295..1098    +  misc_feature   HA-L: left homology arm from the adeno-associated virus integration site (AAVS1) within intron 1 of the human PPP1R12C gene
   1129..1210    -  polyA_signal   SV40 poly(A) signal: SV40 polyadenylation signal
   1233..1316    -  CDS            large T antigen (fragment): large T antigen from SV40 (simian virus 40)
   1327..2073    -  CDS            Tet-On® 3G: modified rtTA protein that binds tightly to promoters containing the tet operator in the presence of doxycycline
   2092..2602    -  promoter       hPGK promoter: human phosphoglycerate kinase 1 promoter
   2622..2670    +  polyA_signal   poly(A) signal: synthetic polyadenylation signal
   2684..2775    +  misc_feature   pause site: RNA polymerase II transcriptional pause signal from the human α2 globin gene
   2779..3146    +  promoter       TRE3GS promoter: 3rd-generation Tet-responsive promoter that can be activated by binding of Tet-On® 3G, modified to eliminate binding sites for endogenous mammalian transcription factors
   3181..3246    +  CDS            3xFLAG: three tandem FLAG® epitope tags, followed by an enterokinase cleavage site
   3265..4911    +  CDS            luciferase: firefly luciferase; luc+; enhanced luc+ version of the luciferase gene
   4939..4963    +  protein_bind   attB1: mutant version of attB; recombination site for the Gateway® BP reaction BP Clonase™
   4984..5106    +  CDS            HBB (fragment): HBB_MESBR - Experimental evidence at protein level: Swiss-Prot protein existence level 1. Involved in oxygen transport from the lung to the various peripheral tissues. From Mesocricetus brandti (Brandt's hamster) (Turkish hamster).
   5108..5440    +  CDS            HBB (fragment): HBB_HAPGR - Experimental evidence at protein level: Swiss-Prot protein existence level 1. Involved in oxygen transport from the lung to the various peripheral tissues. From Hapalemur griseus (Gray gentle lemur) (Eastern lesser bamboo lemur).
   6083..6205    +  CDS            HBB: HBB_COLGU - Experimental evidence at transcript level: Swiss-Prot protein existence level 2. Involved in oxygen transport from the lung to the various peripheral tissues. From Colobus guereza (Mantled guereza) (Eastern black-and-white colobus monkey).
   6260..6343    +  CDS            large T antigen (fragment): large T antigen from SV40 (simian virus 40)
   6366..6447    +  polyA_signal   SV40 poly(A) signal: SV40 polyadenylation signal
   6469..6979    +  promoter       hPGK promoter: human phosphoglycerate kinase 1 promoter
   7001..7600    +  CDS            PuroR: puromycin N-acetyltransferase; pac from Streptomyces alboniger; confers resistance to puromycin
   7607..7831    +  polyA_signal   bGH poly(A) signal: bovine growth hormone polyadenylation signal
   7845..8681    +  misc_feature   HA-R: right homology arm from the adeno-associated virus integration site (AAVS1) within intron 1 of the human PPP1R12C gene
   8716..8734    -  promoter       T7 promoter: promoter for bacteriophage T7 RNA polymerase
   8737..8884    +  CDS            lacZα (fragment): LacZα fragment of β-galactosidase; lacZ fragment
   8894..9197    +  CDS            ccdB (fragment): CcdB, a bacterial toxin that poisons DNA gyrase; ccdB; Plasmids containing the ccdB gene cannot be propagated in standard E. coli strains.
   9245..9514    +  CDS            tnpA (fragment): TN5P_ECOLX - Also known as tnp. Experimental evidence at protein level: Swiss-Prot protein existence level 1. Mediates transposition of transposon Tn5 by a 'cut and paste' mechanism. First, the monomeric transposase binds the 19 bp inverted DNA repeats flanking the transposon. Then, dimerization of the DNA- bound transposase creates a synaptic DNA complex. After nicking of the first DNA strand, excision of the transposon proceeds through a series of intermediates. The transposase then mediates the insertion of the transposon at a new site by strand transfer. The activity of the wild- type tran
   9546..10340   +  CDS            NeoR/KanR: aminoglycoside phosphotransferase from Tn5; aph(3')-II (or nptII); confers resistance to neomycin, kanamycin, and G418 (Geneticin®)
  10361..10411   -  misc_feature   bom (fragment): basis of mobility region from pBR322
  10438..10497   +  promoter       AmpR promoter (fragment): bla
  10590..11450   -  CDS            AmpR: β-lactamase; bla; confers resistance to ampicillin, carbenicillin, and related antibiotics
  11451..11503   -  promoter       AmpR promoter (fragment): bla
  11574..12162   +  rep_origin     ori: high-copy-number ColE1/pMB1/pBR322/pUC origin of replication
>Addgene plasmid #184397 | AAVS1-TetOn-3XFLAG-firefly-beta-globin-PTC39-AAVS1 | addgene full sequence | sequence record 362358 | Addgene NGS Result
AGCGCCCAATACGCAAACCGCCTCTCCCCGCGCGTTGGCCGATTCATTAATGCAGCTGGCACGACAGGTT
TCCCGACTGGAAAGCGGGCAGTGAGCGCAACGCAATTAATGTGAGTTAGCTCACTCATTAGGCACCCCAG
GCTTTACACTTTATGCTTCCGGCTCGTATGTTGTGTGGAATTGTGAGCGGATAACAATTTCACACAGGAA
ACAGCTATGACCATGATTACGCCAAGCTCAGAATTAACCCTCACTAAAGGGACTAGTCCTGCAGGTTTAA
ACGAATTCGCCCTTTGCTTTCTCTGACCAGCATTCTCTCCCCTGGGCCTGTGCCGCTTTCTGTCTGCAGC
TTGTGGCCTGGGTCACCTCTACGGCTGGCCCAGATCCTTCCCTGCCGCCTCCTTCAGGTTCCGTCTTCCT
CCACTCCCTCTTCCCCTTGCTCTCTGCTGTGTTGCTGCCCAAGGATGCTCTTTCCGGAGCACTTCCTTCT
CGGCGCTGCACCACGTGATGTCCTCTGAGCGGATCCTCCCCGTGTCTGGGTCCTCTCCGGGCATCTCTCC
TCCCTCACCCAACCCCATGCCGTCTTCACTCGCTGGGTTCCCTTTTCCTTCTCCTTCTGGGGCCTGTGCC
ATCTCTCGTTTCTTAGGATGGCCTTCTCCGACGGATGTCTCCCTTGCGTCCCGCCTCCCCTTCTTGTAGG
CCTGCATCATCACCGTTTTTCTGGACAACCCCAAAGTACCCCGTCTCCCTGGCTTTAGCCACCTCTCCAT
CCTCTTGCTTTCTTTGCCTGGACACCCCGTTCTCCTGTGGATTCGGGTCACCTCTCACTCCTTTCATTTG
GGCAGCTCCCCTACCCCCCTTACCTCTCTAGTCTGTGCTAGCTCTTCCAGCCCCCTGTCATGGCATCTTC
CAGGGGTCCGAGAGCTCAGCTAGTCTTCTTCCTCCAACCCGGGCCCCTATGTCCACTTCAGGACAGCATG
TTTGCTGCCTCCAGGGATCCTGTGTCCCCGAGCTGGGACCACCTTATATTCCCAGGGCCGGTTAATGTGG
CTCTGGTTCTGGGTACTTTTATCTGTCCCCTCCACCCCACAGTGGGGCAAGCTGAGTCAGTGAGCGAGGA
AGCTCGGGGCAGTGAAAAAAATGCTTTATTTGTGAAATTTGTGATGCTATTGCTTTATTTGTAACCATTA
TAAGCTGCAATAAACAAGTTAACAACAACAATTGCATTCATTTTATGTTTCAGGTTCAGGGGGAGGTGTG
GGAGGTTTTTTAAAGCAAGTAAAACCTCTACAAATGTGGTATGGCTGATTATGATCCTCTGGAGATTTAC
CCGGGGAGCATGTCAAGGTCAAAATCGTCAAGAGCGTCAGCAGGCAGCATATCAAGGTCAAAGTCGTCAA
GGGCATCGGCTGGGAGCATGTCTAAGTCAAAATCGTCAAGGGCGTCGGTCGGCCCGCCGCTTTCGCACTT
TAGCTGTTTCTCCAGGCCACATATGATTAGTTCCAGGCCGAAAAGGAAGGCAGGTTCGGCTCCCTGCCGG
TCGAACAGCTCAATTGCTTGTTTCAGAAGTGGGGGCATAGAATCGGTGGTAGGTGTCTCTCTTTCCTCTT
TTGCTACTTGATGCTCCTGTTCCTCCAATACGCAGCCCAGTGTAAAGTGGCCCACGGCGGACAGAGCGTA
CAGTGCGTTCTCCAGGGAGAAGCCTTGCTGACACAGGAACGCGAGCTGATTTTCCAGGGTTTCGTACTGT
TTCTCTGTTGGGCGGGTGCCGAGATGCACTTTAGCCCCGTCGCGATGTGAGAGGAGAGCACAGCGGTATG
ACTTGGCGTTGTTCCGCAGAAAGTCTTGCCATGACTCGCCTTCCAGGGGGCAGGAGTGGGTATGATGCCT
GTCCAGCATCTCGATTGGCAGGGCATCGAGCAGGGCCCGCTTGTTCTTCACGTGCCAGTACAGGGTAGGC
TGCTCAACTCCCAGCTTTTGAGCGAGTTTCCTTGTCGTCAGGCCTTCGATACCGACTCCATTGAGTAATT
CCAGAGCAGAGTTTATGACTTTGCTCTTGTCCAGTCTAGACATGGTAATTCGATGATCCCCCTGGGGAGA
GAGGTCGGTGATTCGGTCAACGAGGGAGCCGACTGCCGACGTGCGCTCCGGAGGCTTGCAGAATGCGGAA
CACCGCGCGGGCAGGAACAGGGCCCACACTACCGCCCCACACCCCGCCTCCCGCACCGCCCCTTCCCGGC
CGCTGCTCTCGGCGCGCCCTGCTGAGCAGCCGCTATTGGCCACAGCCCATCGCGGTCGGCGCGCTGCCAT
TGCTCCCTGGCGCTGTCCGTCTGCGAGGGTACTAGTGAGACGTGCGGCTTCCGTTTGTCACGTCCGGCAC
GCCGCGAACCGCAAGGAACCTTCCCGACTTAGGGGCGGAGCAGGAAGCGTCGCCGGGGGGCCCACAAGGG
TAGCGGCGAAGATCCGGGTGACGCTGCGAACGGACGTGAAGAATGTGCGAGACCCAGGGTCGGCGCCGCT
GCGTTTCCCGGAACCACGCCCAGAGCAGCCGCGTCCCTGCGCAAACCCAGGGCTGCCTTGGAAAAGGCGC
AACCCCAACCCCGTGGAATTATCACCTCGAGAATAAAATATCTTTATTTTCATTACATCTGTGTGTTGGT
TTTTTGTGTGAATCGATAGTACTAACATACGCTCTCCATCAAAACAAAACGAAACAAAACAAACTAGCAA
AATAGGCTGTCCCCAGTGCAAGTGCAGGTGCCAGAACATTTCTCTCTCGAGTTTACTCCCTATCAGTGAT
AGAGAACGTATGAAGAGTTTACTCCCTATCAGTGATAGAGAACGTATGCAGACTTTACTCCCTATCAGTG
ATAGAGAACGTATAAGGAGTTTACTCCCTATCAGTGATAGAGAACGTATGACCAGTTTACTCCCTATCAG
TGATAGAGAACGTATCTACAGTTTACTCCCTATCAGTGATAGAGAACGTATATCCAGTTTACTCCCTATC
AGTGATAGAGAACGTATAAGCTTTGCTTATGTAAACCAGGGCGCCTATAAAAGAGTGCTGATTTTTTGAG
TAAACTTCAATTCCACAACACTTTTGTCTTATACCAACTTTCCGTACCACTTCCTACCCTCGTAAAGAAT
TCGCGGCCGCAACCGTCAGAATTAACCATGGACTACAAAGACCATGACGGTGATTATAAAGATCATGACA
TCGATTACAAGGATGACGATGACAAGCTTGCGGCCGCGAATTCAGAAGACGCCAAAAACATAAAGAAAGG
CCCGGCGCCATTCTATCCGCTGGAAGATGGAACCGCTGGAGAGCAACTGCATAAGGCTATGAAGAGATAC
GCCCTGGTTCCTGGAACAATTGCTTTTACAGATGCACATATCGAGGTGGACATCACTTACGCTGAGTACT
TCGAAATGTCCGTTCGGTTGGCAGAAGCTATGAAACGATATGGGCTGAATACAAATCACAGAATCGTCGT
ATGCAGTGAAAACTCTCTTCAATTCTTTATGCCGGTGTTGGGCGCGTTATTTATCGGAGTTGCAGTTGCG
CCCGCGAACGACATTTATAATGAACGTGAATTGCTCAACAGTATGGGCATTTCGCAGCCTACCGTGGTGT
TCGTTTCCAAAAAGGGGTTGCAAAAAATTTTGAACGTGCAAAAAAAGCTCCCAATCATCCAAAAAATTAT
TATCATGGATTCTAAAACGGATTACCAGGGATTTCAGTCGATGTACACGTTCGTCACATCTCATCTACCT
CCCGGTTTTAATGAATACGATTTTGTGCCAGAGTCCTTCGATAGGGACAAGACAATTGCACTGATCATGA
ACTCCTCTGGATCTACTGGTCTGCCTAAAGGTGTCGCTCTGCCTCATAGAACTGCCTGCGTGAGATTCTC
GCATGCCAGAGATCCTATTTTTGGCAATCAAATCATTCCGGATACTGCGATTTTAAGTGTTGTTCCATTC
CATCACGGTTTTGGAATGTTTACTACACTCGGATATTTGATATGTGGATTTCGAGTCGTCTTAATGTATA
GATTTGAAGAAGAGCTGTTTCTGAGGAGCCTTCAGGATTACAAGATTCAAAGTGCGCTGCTGGTGCCAAC
CCTATTCTCCTTCTTCGCCAAAAGCACTCTGATTGACAAATACGATTTATCTAATTTACACGAAATTGCT
TCTGGTGGCGCTCCCCTCTCTAAGGAAGTCGGGGAAGCGGTTGCCAAGAGGTTCCATCTGCCAGGTATCA
GGCAAGGATATGGGCTCACTGAGACTACATCAGCTATTCTGATTACACCCGAGGGGGATGATAAACCGGG
CGCGGTCGGTAAAGTTGTTCCATTTTTTGAAGCGAAGGTTGTGGATCTGGATACCGGGAAAACGCTGGGC
GTTAATCAAAGAGGCGAACTGTGTGTGAGAGGTCCTATGATTATGTCCGGTTATGTAAACAATCCGGAAG
CGACCAACGCCTTGATTGACAAGGATGGATGGCTACATTCTGGAGACATAGCTTACTGGGACGAAGACGA
ACACTTCTTCATCGTTGACCGCCTGAAGTCTCTGATTAAGTACAAAGGCTATCAGGTGGCTCCCGCTGAA
TTGGAATCCATCTTGCTCCAACACCCCAACATCTTCGACGCAGGTGTCGCAGGTCTTCCCGACGATGACG
CCGGTGAACTTCCCGCCGCCGTTGTTGTTTTGGAGCACGGAAAGACGATGACGGAAAAAGAGATCGTGGA
TTACGTCGCCAGTCAAGTAACAACCGCGAAAAAGTTGCGCGGAGGAGTTGTGTTTGTGGACGAAGTACCG
AAAGGTCTTACCGGAAAACTCGACGCAAGAAAAATCAGAGAGATCCTCATAAAGGCCAAGAAGGGCGGAA
AGATCGCCGTGGCGAATTCATCGATAGATCTGATATCAACAAGTTTGTACAAAAAAGCAGGCTCCGCGGC
CGCCCCCTTCACCGTGCATCTGACTCCTGAGGAGAAGTCTGCCGTTACTGCCCTGTGGGGCAAGGTGAAC
GTGGATGAAGTTGGTGGTGAGGCCCTGGGCAGGTTGGTATCAAGGTTACAAGACAGGTTTAAGGAGACCA
ATAGAAACTGGGCATGTGGAGACAGAGAAGACTCTTGGGTTTCTGATAGGCACTGACTCTCTCTGCCTAT
TGGTCTATTTTCCCACCCTTAGGCTGCTGGTGGTCTACCCTTGGACCTAGAGGTTCTTTGAGTCCTTTGG
GGATCTGTCCACTCCTGATGCTGTTATGGGCAACCCTAAGGTGAAGGCTCATGGCAAGAAAGTGCTCGGT
GCCTTTAGTGATGGCCTGGCTCACCTGGACAACCTCAAGGGCACCTTTGCCACACTGAGTGAGCTGCACT
GTGACAAGCTGCACGTGGATCCTGAGAACTTCAGGGTGAGTCTGATGGGCACCTCCTGGGTTTCCTTCCC
CTGGCTATTCTGCTCAACCTTCCTATCAGAAAAAAAGGGGAAGCGATTCTAGGGAGCAGTCTCCATGACT
GTGTGTGGAGTGTTGACAAGAGTTCGGATATTTTATTCTCTACTCAGAATTGCTGCTCCCCCTCACTCTG
TTCTGTGTTGTCATTTCCTCTTTCTTTGGTAAGCTTTTAATTTCCAGTTGCATTTTACTAAATTAATTAA
GCTGGTTATTTACTTCCCATCCTGATATCAGCTTCCCCTCCTCCTTTCCTCCCAGTCCTTCTCTCTCTCC
TCTCTCTTTCTCTAATCCTTTCCTTTCCCTCAGTTCATTTCTTCTTCTTTGATCTACGTTTGTTTGTCTT
TTTAAATATTGCCTTGTAACTTGCTCAGAGGACAAGGAAGATATGTCCCTGTTTCTTCTCATAGCTCTCA
AGAATAGTAGCATAATTGGCTTTTATGCCAGGGTGACAGGGGAAGAATATATTTTACATATAAATTCTGT
TTGACATAGGATTCTTATAATAATTTGTCAGTAGTTTAAGGTTGCAAACAAATGTCTTTGTAAATAAGCC
TGCAGTATCTGGTATTTTTGCTCTACAGTTATGTTGATGGTTCTTCCATATTCCCACAGCTCCTGGGCAA
TATGATCGTGATTGTGCTGGGCCACCACCTGGGCAAGGATTTCACCCCCGCTGCACAGGCTGCCTTCCAG
AAGGTGGTGGCTGGAGTGGCCACTGCCCTGGCCCACAAGTATCACTAAAAGGGTGGGCGCGCCGACCCAG
CTTTCTTGTTCTGCAGCATATGTCTAGAGGATCATAATCAGCCATACCACATTTGTAGAGGTTTTACTTG
CTTTAAAAAACCTCCCACACCTCCCCCTGAACCTGAAACATAAAATGAATGCAATTGTTGTTGTTAACTT
GTTTATTGCAGCTTATAATGGTTACAAATAAAGCAATAGCATCACAAATTTCACAAATAAAGCATTTTTT
TCACTGCCGACGTCAGGTGGCACTTTTCGGGGTTGGGGTTGCGCCTTTTCCAAGGCAGCCCTGGGTTTGC
GCAGGGACGCGGCTGCTCTGGGCGTGGTTCCGGGAAACGCAGCGGCGCCGACCCTGGGTCTCGCACATTC
TTCACGTCCGTTCGCAGCGTCACCCGGATCTTCGCCGCTACCCTTGTGGGCCCCCCGGCGACGCTTCCTG
CTCCGCCCCTAAGTCGGGAAGGTTCCTTGCGGTTCGCGGCGTGCCGGACGTGACAAACGGAAGCCGCACG
TCTCACTAGTACCCTCGCAGACGGACAGCGCCAGGGAGCAATGGCAGCGCGCCGACCGCGATGGGCTGTG
GCCAATAGCGGCTGCTCAGCAGGGCGCGCCGAGAGCAGCGGCCGGGAAGGGGCGGTGCGGGAGGCGGGGT
GTGGGGCGGTAGTGTGGGCCCTGTTCCTGCCCGCGCGGTGTTCCGCATTCTGCAAGCCTCCGGAGCGCAC
GTCGGCAGTCGGCTCCCTCGTTGACCGAATCACCGACCTCTCTCCCCAGGGGGATCCACCGGAGCTTACC
ATGACCGAGTACAAGCCCACGGTGCGCCTCGCCACCCGCGACGACGTCCCCAGGGCCGTACGCACCCTCG
CCGCCGCGTTCGCCGACTACCCCGCCACGCGCCACACCGTCGATCCGGACCGCCACATCGAGCGGGTCAC
CGAGCTGCAAGAACTCTTCCTCACGCGCGTCGGGCTCGACATCGGCAAGGTGTGGGTCGCGGACGACGGC
GCCGCGGTGGCGGTCTGGACCACGCCGGAGAGCGTCGAAGCGGGGGCGGTGTTCGCCGAGATCGGCCCGC
GCATGGCCGAGTTGAGCGGTTCCCGGCTGGCCGCGCAGCAACAGATGGAAGGCCTCCTGGCGCCGCACCG
GCCCAAGGAGCCCGCGTGGTTCCTGGCCACCGTCGGCGTCTCGCCCGACCACCAGGGCAAGGGTCTGGGC
AGCGCCGTCGTGCTCCCCGGAGTGGAGGCGGCCGAGCGCGCCGGGGTGCCCGCCTTCCTGGAGACCTCCG
CGCCCCGCAACCTCCCCTTCTACGAGCGGCTCGGCTTCACCGTCACCGCCGACGTCGAGGTGCCCGAAGG
ACCGCGCACCTGGTGCATGACCCGCAAGCCCGGTGCCTGAGGTACCCTGTGCCTTCTAGTTGCCAGCCAT
CTGTTGTTTGCCCCTCCCCCGTGCCTTCCTTGACCCTGGAAGGTGCCACTCCCACTGTCCTTTCCTAATA
AAATGAGGAAATTGCATCGCATTGTCTGAGTAGGTGTCATTCTATTCTGGGGGGTGGGGTGGGGCAGGAC
AGCAAGGGGGAGGATTGGGAAGACAATAGCAGGCATGCTGGGGATGCGGTGGGCTCTATGGGGTACCAAG
CTTTACTAGGGACAGGATTGGTGACAGAAAAGCCCCATCCTTAGGCCTCCTCCTTCCTAGTCTCCTGATA
TTGGGTCTAACCCCCACCTCCTGTTAGGCAGATTCCTTATCTGGTGACACACCCCCATTTCCTGGAGCCA
TCTCTCTCCTTGCCAGAACCTCTAAGGTTTGCTTACGATGGAGCCAGAGAGGATCCTGGGAGGGAGAGCT
TGGCAGGGGGTGGGAGGGAAGGGGGGGATGCGTGACCTGCCCGGTTCTCAGTGGCCACCCTGCGCTACCC
TCTCCCAGAACCTGAGCTGCTCTGACGCGGCTGTCTGGTGCGTTTCACTGATCCTGGTGCTGCAGCTTCC
TTACACTTCCCAAGAGGAGAAGCAGTTTGGAAAAACAAAATCAGAATAAGTTGGTCCTGAGTTCTAACTT
TGGCTCTTCACCTTTCTAGTCCCCAATTTATATTGTTCCTCCGTGCGTCAGTTTTACCTGTGAGATAAGG
CCAGTAGCCAGCCCCGTCCTGGCAGGGCTGTGGTGAGGAGGGGGGTGTCCGTGTGGAAAACTCCCTTTGT
GAGAATGGTGCGTCCTAGGTGTTCACCAGGTCGTGGCCGCCTCTACTCCCTTTCTCTTTCTCCATCCTTC
TTTCCTTAAAGAGTCCCCAGTGCTATCTGGGACATATTCCTCCGCCCAGAGCAGGGTCCCGCTTCCCTAA
GGCCCTGCTCTGGGCTTCTGGGTTTGAGTCCTTGGCAAGCCCAGGAGAGGCGCTCAGGCTTCCCTGTCCC
CCTTCCTCGTCCACCATCTCATGCCCCTGGCTCTCCTGCCCCTTCCCTACAGGGGTTCCTGGCTCTGCTC
TAAGGGCGAATTCGCGGCCGCTAAATTCAATTCGCCCTATAGTGAGTCGTATTACAATTCACTGGCCGTC
GTTTTACAACGTCGTGACTGGGAAAACCCTGGCGTTACCCAACTTAATCGCCTTGCAGCACATCCCCCTT
TCGCCAGCTGGCGTAATAGCGAAGAGGCCCGCACCGATCGCCCTTCCCAACAGTTGCGCAGCCTATACGT
ACGGCAGTTTAAGGTTTACACCTATAAAAGAGAGAGCCGTTATCGTCTGTTTGTGGATGTACAGAGTGAT
ATTATTGACACGCCGGGGCGACGGATGGTGATCCCCCTGGCCAGTGCACGTCTGCTGTCAGATAAAGTCT
CCCGTGAACTTTACCCGGTGGTGCATATCGGGGATGAAAGCTGGCGCATGATGACCACCGATATGGCCAG
TGTGCCGGTCTCCGTTATCGGGGAAGAAGTGGCTGATCTCAGCCACCGCGAAAATGACATCAAAAACGCC
ATTAACCTGATGTTCTGGGGAATATAAATGTCAGGCATGAGATTATCAAAAAGGATCTTCACCTAGATCC
TTTTCACGTAGAAAGCCAGTCCGCAGAAACGGTGCTGACCCCGGATGAATGTCAGCTACTGGGCTATCTG
GACAAGGGAAAACGCAAGCGCAAAGAGAAAGCAGGTAGCTTGCAGTGGGCTTACATGGCGATAGCTAGAC
TGGGCGGTTTTATGGACAGCAAGCGAACCGGAATTGCCAGCTGGGGCGCCCTCTGGTAAGGTTGGGAAGC
CCTGCAAAGTAAACTGGATGGCTTTCTTGCCGCCAAGGATCTGATGGCGCAGGGGATCAAGCTCTGATCA
AGAGACAGGATGAGGATCGTTTCGCATGATTGAACAAGATGGATTGCACGCAGGTTCTCCGGCCGCTTGG
GTGGAGAGGCTATTCGGCTATGACTGGGCACAACAGACAATCGGCTGCTCTGATGCCGCCGTGTTCCGGC
TGTCAGCGCAGGGGCGCCCGGTTCTTTTTGTCAAGACCGACCTGTCCGGTGCCCTGAATGAACTGCAAGA
CGAGGCAGCGCGGCTATCGTGGCTGGCCACGACGGGCGTTCCTTGCGCAGCTGTGCTCGACGTTGTCACT
GAAGCGGGAAGGGACTGGCTGCTATTGGGCGAAGTGCCGGGGCAGGATCTCCTGTCATCTCACCTTGCTC
CTGCCGAGAAAGTATCCATCATGGCTGATGCAATGCGGCGGCTGCATACGCTTGATCCGGCTACCTGCCC
ATTCGACCACCAAGCGAAACATCGCATCGAGCGAGCACGTACTCGGATGGAAGCCGGTCTTGTCGATCAG
GATGATCTGGACGAAGAGCATCAGGGGCTCGCGCCAGCCGAACTGTTCGCCAGGCTCAAGGCGAGCATGC
CCGACGGCGAGGATCTCGTCGTGACCCATGGCGATGCCTGCTTGCCGAATATCATGGTGGAAAATGGCCG
CTTTTCTGGATTCATCGACTGTGGCCGGCTGGGTGTGGCGGACCGCTATCAGGACATAGCGTTGGCTACC
CGTGATATTGCTGAAGAGCTTGGCGGCGAATGGGCTGACCGCTTCCTCGTGCTTTACGGTATCGCCGCTC
CCGATTCGCAGCGCATCGCCTTCTATCGCCTTCTTGACGAGTTCTTCTGAATTATTAACGCTTACAATTT
CCTGATGCGGTATTTTCTCCTTACGCATCTGTGCGGTATTTCACACCGCATCAGGTGGCACTTTTCGGGG
AAATGTGCGCGGAACCCCTATTTGTTTATTTTTCTAAATACATTCAAATATGTATCCGCTCATGAGATTA
TCAAAAAGGATCTTCACCTAGATCCTTTTAAATTAAAAATGAAGTTTTAAATCAATCTAAAGTATATATG
AGTAAACTTGGTCTGACAGTTACCAATGCTTAATCAGTGAGGCACCTATCTCAGCGATCTGTCTATTTCG
TTCATCCATAGTTGCCTGACTCCCCGTCGTGTAGATAACTACGATACGGGAGGGCTTACCATCTGGCCCC
AGTGCTGCAATGATACCGCGAGACCCACGCTCACCGGCTCCAGATTTATCAGCAATAAACCAGCCAGCCG
GAAGGGCCGAGCGCAGAAGTGGTCCTGCAACTTTATCCGCCTCCATCCAGTCTATTAATTGTTGCCGGGA
AGCTAGAGTAAGTAGTTCGCCAGTTAATAGTTTGCGCAACGTTGTTGCCATTGCTACAGGCATCGTGGTG
TCACGCTCGTCGTTTGGTATGGCTTCATTCAGCTCCGGTTCCCAACGATCAAGGCGAGTTACATGATCCC
CCATGTTGTGCAAAAAAGCGGTTAGCTCCTTCGGTCCTCCGATCGTTGTCAGAAGTAAGTTGGCCGCAGT
GTTATCACTCATGGTTATGGCAGCACTGCATAATTCTCTTACTGTCATGCCATCCGTAAGATGCTTTTCT
GTGACTGGTGAGTACTCAACCAAGTCATTCTGAGAATAGTGTATGCGGCGACCGAGTTGCTCTTGCCCGG
CGTCAATACGGGATAATACCGCGCCACATAGCAGAACTTTAAAAGTGCTCATCATTGGAAAACGTTCTTC
GGGGCGAAAACTCTCAAGGATCTTACCGCTGTTGAGATCCAGTTCGATGTAACCCACTCGTGCACCCAAC
TGATCTTCAGCATCTTTTACTTTCACCAGCGTTTCTGGGTGAGCAAAAACAGGAAGGCAAAATGCCGCAA
AAAAGGGAATAAGGGCGACACGGAAATGTTGAATACTCATACTCTTCCTTTTTCAATATTATTGAAGCAT
TTATCAGGGTTATTGTCTCATGACCAAAATCCCTTAACGTGAGTTTTCGTTCCACTGAGCGTCAGACCCC
GTAGAAAAGATCAAAGGATCTTCTTGAGATCCTTTTTTTCTGCGCGTAATCTGCTGCTTGCAAACAAAAA
AACCACCGCTACCAGCGGTGGTTTGTTTGCCGGATCAAGAGCTACCAACTCTTTTTCCGAAGGTAACTGG
CTTCAGCAGAGCGCAGATACCAAATACTGTTCTTCTAGTGTAGCCGTAGTTAGGCCACCACTTCAAGAAC
TCTGTAGCACCGCCTACATACCTCGCTCTGCTAATCCTGTTACCAGTGGCTGCTGCCAGTGGCGATAAGT
CGTGTCTTACCGGGTTGGACTCAAGACGATAGTTACCGGATAAGGCGCAGCGGTCGGGCTGAACGGGGGG
TTCGTGCACACAGCCCAGCTTGGAGCGAACGACCTACACCGAACTGAGATACCTACAGCGTGAGCTATGA
GAAAGCGCCACGCTTCCCGAAGGGAGAAAGGCGGACAGGTATCCGGTAAGCGGCAGGGTCGGAACAGGAG
AGCGCACGAGGGAGCTTCCAGGGGGAAACGCCTGGTATCTTTATAGTCCTGTCGGGTTTCGCCACCTCTG
ACTTGAGCGTCGATTTTTGTGATGCTCGTCAGGGGGGCGGAGCCTATGGAAAAACGCCAGCAACGCGGCC
TTTTTACGGTTCCTGGCCTTTTGCTGGCCTTTTGCTCACATGTTCTTTCCTGCGTTATCCCCTGATTCTG
TGGATAACCGTATTACCGCCTTTGAGTGAGCTGATACCGCTCGCCGCAGCCGAACGACCGAGCGCAGCGA
GTCAGTGAGCGAGGAAGCGGAAG
