>Addgene plasmid #184397 | AAVS1-TetOn-3XFLAG-firefly-beta-globin-PTC39-AAVS1 | depositor partial sequence | sequence record 357595 | Sequencing primer: CAGCTCCTGGGCAATATGAT
GCTGCACAGGCTGCCTTCCAGAAGGTGGTGGCTGGAGTGGCCACTGCCCTGGCCCACAAGTATCACTAAA
AGGGTGGGCGCGCCGACCCAGCTTTCTTGTTCTGCAGCATATGTCTAGAGGATCATAATCAGCCATACCA
CATTTGTAGAGGTTTTACTTGCTTTAAAAAACCTCCCACACCTCCCCCTGAACCTGAAACATAAAATGAA
TGCAATTGTTGTTGTTAACTTGTTTATTGCAGCTTATAATGGTTACAAATAAAGCAATAGCATCACAAAT
TTCACAAATAAAGCATTTTTTTCACTGCCGACGTCAGGTGGCACTTTTCGGGGTTGGGGTTGCGCCTTTT
CCAAGGCAGCCCTGGGTTTGCGCAGGGACGCGGCTGCTCTGGGCGTGGTTCCGGGAAACGCAGCGGCGCC
GACCCTGGGTCTCGCACATTCTTCACGTCCGTTCGCAGCGTCACCCGGATCTTCGCCGCTACCCTTGTGG
GCCCCCCGGCGACGCTTCCTGCTCCGCCCCTAAGTCGGGAAGGTTCCTTGCGGTTCGCGGCGTGCCGGAC
GTGACAAACGGAAGCCGCACGTCTCACTAGTACCCTCGCAGACGGACAGCGCCAGGGAGCAATGGCAGCG
CGCCGACCGCGATGGGCTGTGGCCAATAGCGGCTGCTCAGCAGGGCGCGCCGAGAGCAGCGGCCGGGAAG
GGGCGGTGCGGGAGGCGGGGTGTGGGGCGGTAGTGT
