>Addgene plasmid #184397 | AAVS1-TetOn-3XFLAG-firefly-beta-globin-PTC39-AAVS1 | depositor partial sequence | sequence record 357596 | Sequencing primer: AGTGCAGGTGCCAGAACATT
GAGAACGTATGAAGAGTTTACTCCCTATCAGTGATAGAGAACGTATGCAGACTTTACTCCCTATCAGTGA
TAGAGAACGTATAAGGAGTTTACTCCCTATCAGTGATAGAGAACGTATGACCAGTTTACTCCCTATCAGT
GATAGAGAACGTATCTACAGTTTACTCCCTATCAGTGATAGAGAACGTATATCCAGTTTACTCCCTATCA
GTGATAGAGAACGTATAAGCTTTGCTTATGTAAACCAGGGCGCCTATAAAAGAGTGCTGATTTTTTGAGT
AAACTTCAATTCCACAACACTTTTGTCTTATACCAACTTTCCGTACCACTTCCTACCCTCGTAAAGAATT
CGCGGCCGCAACCGTCAGAATTAACCATGGACTACAAAGACCATGACGGTGATTATAAAGATCATGACAT
CGATTACAAGGATGACGATGACAAGCTTGCGGCCGCGAATTCAGAAGACGCCAAAAACATAAAGAAAGGC
CCGGCGCCATTCTATCCGCTGGAAGATGGAACCGCTGGAGAGCAACTGCATAAGGCTATGAAGAGATACG
CCCTGGTTCCTGGAACAATTGCTTTTACAGATGCACATATCGAGGTGGACATCACTTACGCTGAGTACTT
CGAAATGTCCGTTCGGTTGGCAGAAGCTATGAAACGATATGGGCTGAATACAAATCACAGAATCGTCGTA
TGCAGTGAAAACTCTCTTCAATTCTTTATGCCGGTGTTGGGCGCGTTATTTATCGGAGTTGCAGTTGCGC
CCGCGAACGACATTTATAATGAACGTGAATTGCTCAACAG
